Addgene plasmid #81257: pDONR223_RHEB_WT
Purpose: Gateway Donor vector containing RHEB , part of the Target Accelerator Plasmid Collection.
Depositing lab: Jesse Boehm & William Hahn & David Root. Depositing organization: Broad Institute. Publication: Systematic Functional Interrogation of Rare Cancer Variants Identifies Oncogenic Alleles. Kim E, Ilic N, Shrestha Y, Zou L, Kamburov A, Zhu C, Yang X, Lubonja R, Tran N, Nguyen C, Lawrence MS, Piccioni F, Bagul M, Doench JG, Chouinard CR, Wu X, Hogstrom L, Natoli T, Tamayo P, Horn H, Corsello SM, Lage K, Root DE, Subramanian A, Golub TR, Getz G, Boehm JS, Hahn WC. Cancer Discov. 2016 Jul;6(7):714-26. doi: 10.1158/2159-8290.CD-16-0160. Epub 2016 May 4. PubMed 27147599.
Backbone
  Vector backbone: pDONR223
  Backbone manufacturer: Invitrogen
  Backbone size w/o insert (bp): 2790
  Vector type: Gateway Entry vector
Growth in bacteria
  Bacterial resistance: Spectinomycin, 50 μg/mL
  Growth temperature: 37°C
  Growth strain: DH5alpha
  Copy number: High Copy
Gene/Insert
  Gene/Insert name: RHEB
  Species: H. sapiens (human)
  Mutation: WT
  GenBank ID: NM_005614.3
  Entrez Gene: RHEB (a.k.a. RHEB2)
  Promoter: None
  Cloning method: Gateway Cloning
  Sequencing primers: 5′ M13pUC-fwd; 3′ M13-Rev
Terms and licenses: Academic/Nonprofit Terms; Industry Terms: Not Available to Industry
Depositor comments: Open state: NO stop codon immediately follows insert. Supporting reference: Systematic morphological profiling of human gene and allele function via Cell Painting. Rohban MH, et al. Elife. 2017, Mar 18;6. pii: e24060. PubMed PMID 28315521
How to cite: pDONR223_RHEB_WT was a gift from Jesse Boehm & William Hahn & David Root (Addgene plasmid # 81257 ; http://n2t.net/addgene:81257 ; RRID:Addgene_81257)
