[The description below was written by a language model from this plasmid's Addgene catalogue record and pLannotate feature annotations shown in this document.]
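Description:
pDONR223_RHEB_WT is a Gateway entry clone built on the Invitrogen pDONR223 backbone and carrying the wild-type human RHEB open reading frame, deposited as part of the Target Accelerator Plasmid Collection. It is a small (about 3.3 kb) bacterial plasmid that replicates in E. coli from a high-copy ColE1/pUC-type origin and is selected with spectinomycin through the aadA aminoglycoside adenylyltransferase gene (SmR). The upstream Pc integron promoter fragment and short gentamicin-resistance remnant annotated beside it appear to be residual parts of that resistance cassette. Short lacZα and lacI fragments are backbone remnants. rrnB T1 and T2 terminators lie upstream of the cloning region, where they can limit read-through transcription into the insert.

The RHEB coding sequence encodes a small GTPase that activates mTORC1 kinase signalling and so promotes phosphorylation of S6K1 and EIF4EBP1. It sits between two attL recombination sites, which the automated annotation labels attL3 and attL2. These sites allow LR Clonase-mediated transfer of the ORF into any compatible Gateway destination vector. The record lists no promoter for the insert, so this plasmid is a shuttle and storage clone rather than an expression construct. The only nearby promoter is a T7 promoter beyond the downstream attL site, oriented back toward the insert on the opposite strand. The ORF is in the "open" configuration, with no stop codon directly after the insert, so C-terminal tags or fusion partners supplied by the destination vector can be read in frame. In the collection it serves as the wild-type reference allele for functional studies comparing cancer-associated gene variants. M13 primer sites flanking the cassette allow sequence verification.
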