Features (pLannotate 1.2.2; 12 found; start..end, strand, type, name):
     38..74      -  CDS            lacZα (fragment): LacZα fragment of β-galactosidase; lacZ fragment
     91..186     +  protein_bind   attL3: mutant version of attL; recombination site for the Gateway® LR reaction LR Clonase™
    189..740     +  CDS            RHEB: RHEB_HUMAN - Also known as RHEB2. Experimental evidence at protein level: Swiss-Prot protein existence level 1. Activates the protein kinase activity of mTORC1, and thereby plays a role in the regulation of apoptosis. Stimulates the phosphorylation of S6K1 and EIF4EBP1 through activation of mTORC1 signaling. Has low intrinsic GTPase activity. From Homo sapiens (Human).
    743..841     -  protein_bind   attL2: mutant version of attL; recombination site for the Gateway® LR reaction LR Clonase™
    859..877     -  promoter       T7 promoter: promoter for bacteriophage T7 RNA polymerase
   1067..1090    +  promoter       Pc promoter (fragment): intI1 (promoter lies within the coding sequence); class 1 integron promoter
   1266..1322    +  CDS            GmR (fragment): gentamycin acetyltransferase; aacC1; confers resistance to gentamycin
   1329..2120    +  CDS            SmR: aminoglycoside adenylyltransferase (Murphy, 1985); aadA; confers resistance to spectinomycin and streptomycin
   2213..2801    +  rep_origin     ori: high-copy-number ColE1/pMB1/pBR322/pUC origin of replication
   2984..3076    +  CDS            lacI (fragment): lac repressor; lacI; The lac repressor binds to the lac operator to inhibit transcription in E. coli. This inhibition can be relieved by adding lactose or isopropyl-β-D-thiogalactopyranoside (IPTG).
   3131..3158    -  terminator     rrnB T2 terminator: transcription terminator T2 from the E. coli rrnB gene
   3290..3333    +  terminator     rrnB T1 terminator: Escherichia coli rrnB; transcription terminator T1 from the E. coli rrnB gene
>Addgene plasmid #81257 | pDONR223_RHEB_WT | addgene full sequence | sequence record 168298 | Addgene NGS Result
GGCAGTTCCCTACTCTCGCGTTAACGCTAGCATGGATGTTTTCCCAGTCACGACGTTGTAAAACGACGGC
CAGTCTTAAGCTCGGGCCCCAAATAATGATTTTATTTTGACTGATAGTGACCTGTTCGTTGCAACAAATT
GATGAGCAATGCTTTTTTATAATGCCAACTTTGTACAAAAAAGTTGGCATGCCGCAGTCCAAGTCCCGGA
AGATCGCGATCCTGGGCTACCGGTCTGTGGGGAAATCCTCATTGACGATTCAATTTGTTGAAGGCCAATT
TGTGGACTCCTACGATCCAACCATAGAAAACACTTTTACAAAGTTGATCACAGTAAATGGACAAGAATAT
CATCTTCAACTTGTAGACACAGCCGGGCAAGATGAATATTCTATCTTTCCTCAGACATACTCCATAGATA
TTAATGGCTATATTCTTGTGTATTCTGTTACATCAATCAAAAGTTTTGAAGTGATTAAAGTTATCCATGG
CAAATTGTTGGATATGGTGGGGAAAGTACAAATACCTATTATGTTGGTTGGGAATAAGAAAGACCTGCAT
ATGGAAAGGGTGATCAGTTATGAAGAAGGGAAAGCTTTGGCAGAATCTTGGAATGCAGCTTTTTTGGAAT
CTTCTGCTAAAGAAAATCAGACTGCTGTGGATGTTTTTCGAAGGATAATTTTGGAGGCAGAAAAAATGGA
CGGGGCAGCTTCACAAGGCAAGTCTTCATGCTCGGTGATGTGCCCAACTTTCTTGTACAAAGTTGGCATT
ATAAGAAAGCATTGCTTATCAATTTGTTGCAACGAACAGGTCACTATCAGTCAAAATAAAATCATTATTT
GCCATCCAGCTGATATCCCCTATAGTGAGTCGTATTACATGGTCATAGCTGTTTCCTGGCAGCTCTGGCC
CGTGTCTCAAAATCTCTGATGTTACATTGCACAAGATAAAAATATATCATCATGCCTCCTCTAGACCAGC
CAGGACAGAAATGCCTCGACTTCGCTGCTACCCAAGGTTGCCGGGTGACGCACACCGTGGAAACGGATGA
AGGCACGAACCCAGTGGACATAAGCCTGTTCGGTTCGTAAGCTGTAATGCAAGTAGCGTATGCGCTCACG
CAACTGGTCCAGAACCTTGACCGAACGCAGCGGTGGTAACGGCGCAGTGGCGGTTTTCATGGCTTGTTAT
GACTGTTTTTTTGGGGTACAGTCTATGCCTCGGGCATCCAAGCAGCAAGCGCGTTACGCCGTGGGTCGAT
GTTTGATGTTATGGAGCAGCAACGATGTTACGCAGCAGGGCAGTCGCCCTAAAACAAAGTTAAACATTAT
GAGGGAAGCGGTGATCGCCGAAGTATCGACTCAACTATCAGAGGTAGTTGGCGTCATCGAGCGCCATCTC
GAACCGACGTTGCTGGCCGTACATTTGTACGGCTCCGCAGTGGATGGCGGCCTGAAGCCACACAGTGATA
TTGATTTGCTGGTTACGGTGACCGTAAGGCTTGATGAAACAACGCGGCGAGCTTTGATCAACGACCTTTT
GGAAACTTCGGCTTCCCCTGGAGAGAGCGAGATTCTCCGCGCTGTAGAAGTCACCATTGTTGTGCACGAC
GACATCATTCCGTGGCGTTATCCAGCTAAGCGCGAACTGCAATTTGGAGAATGGCAGCGCAATGACATTC
TTGCAGGTATCTTCGAGCCAGCCACGATCGACATTGATCTGGCTATCTTGCTGACAAAAGCAAGAGAACA
TAGCGTTGCCTTGGTAGGTCCAGCGGCGGAGGAACTCTTTGATCCGGTTCCTGAACAGGATCTATTTGAG
GCGCTAAATGAAACCTTAACGCTATGGAACTCGCCGCCCGACTGGGCTGGCGATGAGCGAAATGTAGTGC
TTACGTTGTCCCGCATTTGGTACAGCGCAGTAACCGGCAAAATCGCGCCGAAGGATGTCGCTGCCGACTG
GGCAATGGAGCGCCTGCCGGCCCAGTATCAGCCCGTCATACTTGAAGCTAGACAGGCTTATCTTGGACAA
GAAGAAGATCGCTTGGCCTCGCGCGCAGATCAGTTGGAAGAATTTGTCCACTACGTGAAAGGCGAGATCA
CCAAGGTAGTCGGCAAATAACCCTCGAGCCACCCATGACCAAAATCCCTTAACGTGAGTTACGCGTCGTT
CCACTGAGCGTCAGACCCCGTAGAAAAGATCAAAGGATCTTCTTGAGATCCTTTTTTTCTGCGCGTAATC
TGCTGCTTGCAAACAAAAAAACCACCGCTACCAGCGGTGGTTTGTTTGCCGGATCAAGAGCTACCAACTC
TTTTTCCGAAGGTAACTGGCTTCAGCAGAGCGCAGATACCAAATACTGTTCTTCTAGTGTAGCCGTAGTT
AGGCCACCACTTCAAGAACTCTGTAGCACCGCCTACATACCTCGCTCTGCTAATCCTGTTACCAGTGGCT
GCTGCCAGTGGCGATAAGTCGTGTCTTACCGGGTTGGACTCAAGACGATAGTTACCGGATAAGGCGCAGC
GGTCGGGCTGAACGGGGGGTTCGTGCACACAGCCCAGCTTGGAGCGAACGACCTACACCGAACTGAGATA
CCTACAGCGTGAGCTATGAGAAAGCGCCACGCTTCCCGAAGGGAGAAAGGCGGACAGGTATCCGGTAAGC
GGCAGGGTCGGAACAGGAGAGCGCACGAGGGAGCTTCCAGGGGGAAACGCCTGGTATCTTTATAGTCCTG
TCGGGTTTCGCCACCTCTGACTTGAGCGTCGATTTTTGTGATGCTCGTCAGGGGGGCGGAGCCTATGGAA
AAACGCCAGCAACGCGGCCTTTTTACGGTTCCTGGCCTTTTGCTGGCCTTTTGCTCACATGTTCTTTCCT
GCGTTATCCCCTGATTCTGTGGATAACCGTATTACCGCCTTTGAGTGAGCTGATACCGCTCGCCGCAGCC
GAACGACCGAGCGCAGCGAGTCAGTGAGCGAGGAAGCGGAAGAGCGCCCAATACGCAAACCGCCTCTCCC
CGCGCGTTGGCCGATTCATTAATGCAGCTGGCACGACAGGTTTCCCGACTGGAAAGCGGGCAGTGAGCGC
AACGCAATTAATACGCGTACCGCTAGCCAGGAAGAGTTTGTAGAAACGCAAAAAGGCCATCCGTCAGGAT
GGCCTTCTGCTTAGTTTGATGCCTGGCAGTTTATGGCGGGCGTCCTGCCCGCCACCCTCCGGGCCGTTGC
TTCACAACGTTCAAATCCGCTCCCGGCGGATTTGTCCTACTCAGGAGAGCGTTCACCGACAAACAACAGA
TAAAACGAAAGGCCCAGTCTTCCGACTGAGCCTTTCGTTTTATTTGATGCCT
