>Addgene plasmid #81257 | pDONR223_RHEB_WT | depositor partial sequence | sequence record 154576 | Insert sequence
ATGCCGCAGTCCAAGTCCCGGAAGATCGCGATCCTGGGCTACCGGTCTGTGGGGAAATCCTCATTGACGA
TTCAATTTGTTGAAGGCCAATTTGTGGACTCCTACGATCCAACCATAGAAAACACTTTTACAAAGTTGAT
CACAGTAAATGGACAAGAATATCATCTTCAACTTGTAGACACAGCCGGGCAAGATGAATATTCTATCTTT
CCTCAGACATACTCCATAGATATTAATGGCTATATTCTTGTGTATTCTGTTACATCAATCAAAAGTTTTG
AAGTGATTAAAGTTATCCATGGCAAATTGTTGGATATGGTGGGGAAAGTACAAATACCTATTATGTTGGT
TGGGAATAAGAAAGACCTGCATATGGAAAGGGTGATCAGTTATGAAGAAGGGAAAGCTTTGGCAGAATCT
TGGAATGCAGCTTTTTTGGAATCTTCTGCTAAAGAAAATCAGACTGCTGTGGATGTTTTTCGAAGGATAA
TTTTGGAGGCAGAAAAAATGGACGGGGCAGCTTCACAAGGCAAGTCTTCATGCTCGGTGATG
